>Addgene plasmid #103348 | LSB-hsa-miR-211-3p | depositor full sequence | sequence record 195745 | Full Sequence
AATTGAGGGGATAACGCAGGAAAGAACATGTGAGCAAAAGGCCAGCAAAAGGCCAGGAACCGTAAAAAGG
CCGCGTTGCTGGCGTTTTTCCATAGGCTCCGCCCCCCTGACGAGCATCACAAAAATCGACGCTCAAGTCA
GAGGTGGCGAAACCCGACAGGACTATAAAGATACCAGGCGTTTCCCCCTGGAAGCTCCCTCGTGCGCTCT
CCTGTTCCGACCCTGCCGCTTACCGGATACCTGTCCGCCTTTCTCCCTTCGGGAAGCGTGGCGCTTTCTC
ATAGCTCACGCTGTAGGTATCTCAGTTCGGTGTAGGTCGTTCGCTCCAAGCTGGGCTGTGTGCACGAACC
CCCCGTTCAGCCCGACCGCTGCGCCTTATCCGGTAACTATCGTCTTGAGTCCAACCCGGTAAGACACGAC
TTATCGCCACTGGCAGCAGCCACTGGTAACAGGATTAGCAGAGCGAGGTATGTAGGCGGTGCTACAGAGT
TCTTGAAGTGGTGGCCTAACTACGGCTACACTAGAAGAACAGTATTTGGTATCTGCGCTCTGCTGAAGCC
AGTTACCTTCGGAAAAAGAGTTGGTAGCTCTTGATCCGGCAAACAAACCACCGCTGGTAGCGGTGGTTTT
TTTGTTTGCAAGCAGCAGATTACGCGCAGAAAAAAAGGATCTCAAGAAGATCCTTTGATCTTTTCTACGG
GGTCTGACGCTCAGTGGAACGAAAACTCACGTTAAGGGATTTTGGTCATGAGATTATCAAAAAGGATCTT
CACCTAGATCCTTTTAAATTAAAAATGAAGTTTTAAATCAATCTAAAGTATATATGAGTAAACTTGGTCT
GACAGTTACCAATGCTTAATCAGTGAGGCACCTATCTCAGCGATCTGTCTATTTCGTTCATCCATAGTTG
CCTGACTCCCCGTCGTGTAGATAACTACGATACGGGAGGGCTTACCATCTGGCCCCAGTGCTGCAATGAT
ACCGCGAGAACCACGCTCACCGGCTCCAGATTTATCAGCAATAAACCAGCCAGCCGGAAGGGCCGAGCGC
AGAAGTGGTCCTGCAACTTTATCCGCCTCCATCCAGTCTATTAATTGTTGCCGGGAAGCTAGAGTAAGTA
GTTCGCCAGTTAATAGTTTGCGCAACGTTGTTGCCATTGCTACAGGCATCGTGGTGTCACGCTCGTCGTT
TGGTATGGCTTCATTCAGCTCCGGTTCCCAACGATCAAGGCGAGTTACATGATCCCCCATGTTGTGCAAA
AAAGCGGTTAGCTCCTTCGGTCCTCCGATCGTTGTCAGAAGTAAGTTGGCCGCAGTGTTATCACTCATGG
TTATGGCAGCACTGCATAATTCTCTTACTGTCATGCCATCCGTAAGATGCTTTTCTGTGACTGGTGAGTA
CTCAACCAAGTCATTCTGAGAATAGTGTATGCGGCGACCGAGTTGCTCTTGCCCGGCGTCAATACGGGAT
AATACCGCGCCACATAGCAGAACTTTAAAAGTGCTCATCATTGGAAAACGTTCTTCGGGGCGAAAACTCT
CAAGGATCTTACCGCTGTTGAGATCCAGTTCGATGTAACCCACTCGTGCACCCAACTGATCTTCAGCATC
TTTTACTTTCACCAGCGTTTCTGGGTGAGCAAAAACAGGAAGGCAAAATGCCGCAAAAAAGGGAATAAGG
GCGACACGGAAATGTTGAATACTCATACTCTTCCTTTTTCAATATTATTGAAGCATTTATCAGGGTTATT
GTCTCATGAGCGGATACATATTTGAATGTAGCTCCGAATTTCTCGAGGGCTTGTCGACGACGGCGGTCTC
CGTCGTCAGGATCATGAATTCGACCCGCCTGCCACCATGACCGAGTACAAGCCCACGGTGCGCCTCGCCA
CCCGCGACGACGTCCCCCGGGCCGTACGCACCCTCGCCGCCGCGTTCGCCGACTACCCCGCCACGCGCCA
CACCGTCGACCCGGACCGCCACATCGAGCGGGTCACCGAGCTGCAAGAACTCTTCCTCACGCGCGTCGGG
CTCGACATCGGCAAGGTGTGGGTCGCGGACGACGGCGCCGCGGTGGCGGTCTGGACCACGCCGGAGAGCG
TCGAAGCGGGGGCGGTGTTCGCCGAGATCGGCCCGCGCATGGCCGAGTTGAGCGGTTCCCGGCTGGCCGC
GCAGCAACAGATGGAAGGCCTCCTGGCGCCGCACCGGCCCAAGGAGCCCGCGTGGTTCCTGGCCACCGTC
GGCGTCTCGCCCGACCACCAGGGCAAGGGTCTGGGCAGCGCCGTCGTGCTCCCCGGAGTGGAGGCGGCCG
AGCGCGCCGGGGTGCCCGCCTTCCTGGAGACATCCGCGCCCCGCAACCTCCCCTTCTACGAGCGGCTCGG
CTTCACCGTCACCGCCGACGTCGAGGTGCCCGAAGGACCGCGCACCTGGTGCATGACCCGCAAGCCCGGT
GCCTGATACGCGTGAATTCACTCCTCAGGTGCAGGCTGCCTATCAGAAGGTGGTGGCTGGTGTGGCCAAT
GCCCTGGCTCACAAATACCACTGAGATCTTTTTCCCTCTGCCAAAAATTATGGGGACATCATGAAGCCCC
TTGAGCATCTGACTTCTGGCTAATAAAGGAAATTTATTTTCATTGCAATAGTGTGTTGGAATTTTTTGTG
TCTCTCACTCGGAAGGACATATGGGAGGGCAAATCATTTAAAACATCAGAATGAGTATTTGGTTTAGAGT
TTGGCAACATATGCCCATATGCTGGCTGCCATGAACAAAGGTTGGCTATAAAGAGGTCATCAGTATATGA
AACAGCCCCCTGCTGTCCATTCCTTATTCCATAGAAAAGCCTTGACTTGAGGTTAGATTTTTTTTATATT
TTGTTTTGTGTTATTTTTTTCTTTAACATCCCTAAAATTTTCCTTACATGTTTTACTAGCCAGATTTTTC
CTCCTCTCCTGACTACTCCCAGTCATAGCTGTCCCTCTTCTCTTATGGAGATCCCTCGACCTGCAGCCCA
AGCTTGAATTCTCTAGAATTACCCTGTTATCCCTATGCTTGGTTTACCGAGCTCTTATTGGTTTTCAAAC
TTCATTGACTGTGCCCAACGCGCCTGGGAGCTCACGGGGACAGCCCCCCCCCAAAGCCCCCAGGGATGTA
ATTACGTCCCTCCCCCGCTAGGGGGCAGCAGCGAGCCGCCCGGGGCTCCGCTCCGGTCCGGCGCTCCCCC
CGCATCCCCGAGCCGGCAGCGTGCGGGGACAGCCCGGGCACGGGGAAGGTGGCACGGGATCGCTTTCCTC
TGAACGCTTCTCGCTGCTCTTTGAGCCTGCAGACACCTGGGGGGATACGGGGAAAAAGCTAGGCTGAAAG
ACCGGTTCTTAGAATGACACGCGCCTGGGAGCTCACGGGGACAGCCCCCCCCCAAAGCCCCCAGGGATGT
AATTACGTCCCTCCCCCGCTAGGGGGCAGCAGCGAGCCGCCCGGGGCTCCGCTCCGGTCCGGCGCTCCCC
CCGCATCCCCGAGCCGGCAGCGTGCGGGGACAGCCCGGGCACGGGGAAGGTGGCACGGGATCGCTTTCCT
CTGAACGCTTCTCGCTGCTCTTTGAGCCTGCAGACACCTGGGGGGATACGGGGAAAAAGCTAACTTCTGA
GACGACAACTTTGTATAGAAAAGTTGGCTCCGAATTCGCCCTTGACAGCAGAGATCCAGTTTGGTTAATT
AATTGGCTCCGGTGCCCGTCAGTGGGCAGAGCGCACATCGCCCACAGTCCCCGAGAAGTTGTGGGGAGGG
GTCGGCAATTGAACCGGTGCCTAGAGAAGGTGGCGCGGGGTAAACTGGGAAAGTGATGTCGTGTACTGGC
TCCGCCTTTTTCCCGAGGGTGGGGGAGAACCGTATATAAGTGCAGTAGTCGCCGTGAACGTTCTTTTTCG
CAACGGGTTTGCCGCCAGAACACAGGTAAGTGCCGTGTGTGGTTCCCGCGGGCCTGGCCTCTTTACGGGT
TATGGCCCTTGCGTGCCTTGAATTACTTCCACCTGGCTGCAGTACGTGATTCTTGATCCCGAGCTTCGGG
TTGGAAGTGGGTGGGAGAGTTCGAGGCCTTGCGCTTAAGGAGCCCCTTCGCCTCGTGCTTGAGTTGAGGC
CTGGCCTGGGCGCTGGGGCCGCCGCGTGCGAATCTGGTGGCACCTTCGCGCCTGTCTCGCTGCTTTCGAT
AAGTCTCTAGCCATTTAAAATTTTTGATGACCTGCTGCGACGCTTTTTTTCTGGCAAGATAGTCTTGTAA
ATGCGGGCCAAGATCTGCACACTGGTATTTCGGTTTTTGGGGCCGCGGGCGGCGACGGGGCCCGTGCGTC
CCAGCGCACATGTTCGGCGAGGCGGGGCCTGCGAGCGCGGCCACCGAGAATCGGACGGGGGTAGTCTCAA
GCTGGCCGGCCTGCTCTGGTGCCTGGCCTCGCGCCGCCGTGTATCGCCCCGCCCTGGGCGGCAAGGCTGG
CCCGGTCGGCACCAGTTGCGTGAGCGGAAAGATGGCCGCTTCCCGGCCCTGCTGCAGGGAGCTCAAAATG
GAGGACGCGGCGCTCGGGAGAGCGGGCGGGTGAGTCACCCACACAAAGGAAAAGGGCCTTTCCGTCCTCA
GCCGTCGCTTCATGTGACTCCACGGAGTACCGGGCGCCGTCCAGGCACCTCGATTAGTTCTCGAGCTTTT
GGAGTACGTCGTCTTTAGGTTGGGGGGAGGGGTTTTATGCGATGGAGTTTCCCCACACTGAGTGGGTGGA
GACTGAAGTTAGGCCAGCTTGGCACTTGATGTAATTCTCCTTGGAATTTGCCCTTTTTGAGTTTGGATCT
TGGTTCATTCTCAAGCCTCAGACAGTGGTTCAAAGTTTTTTTCTTCCATTTCAGGTGTCGTGAGAAGGGC
GAATTCGACCCAAGTTTGTACAAAAAAGCAGGCTGGATCCAGGTGCCACCATGGTGAGCGAGCTGATTAA
GGAGAACATGCACATGAAGCTGTACATGGAGGGCACCGTGAACAACCACCACTTCAAGTGCACATCCGAG
GGCGAAGGCAAGCCCTACGAGGGCACCCAGACCATGAGAATCAAGGCGGTCGAGGGCGGCCCTCTCCCCT
TCGCCTTCGACATCCTGGCTACCAGCTTCATGTACGGCAGCAAAACCTTCATCAACCACACCCAGGGCAT
CCCCGACTTCTTTAAGCAGTCCTTCCCCGAGGGCTTCACATGGGAGAGAGTCACCACATACGAAGATGGG
GGCGTGCTGACCGCTACCCAGGACACCAGCCTCCAGGACGGCTGCCTCATCTACAACGTCAAGATCAGAG
GGGTGAACTTCCCATCCAACGGCCCTGTGATGCAGAAGAAAACACTCGGCTGGGAGGCCTCCACCGAGAC
ACTGTACCCCGCTGACGGCGGCCTGGAAGGCAGAGCCGACATGGCCCTGAAGCTCGTGGGCGGGGGCCAC
CTGATCTGCAACCTTAAGACCACATACAGATCCAAGAAACCCGCTAAGAACCTCAAGATGCCCGGCGTCT
ACTATGTGGACAGGAGACTGGAAAGAATCAAGGAGGCCGACAAAGAGACATACGTCGAGCAGCACGAGGT
GGCTGTGGCCAGATACTGCGACCTCCCTAGCAAACTGGGGCACAAACTTAATTGAGAATTCTACCACCCA
GCTTTCTTGTACAAAGTGGTACGTCTCAAGACCAGAGGTCTCTGCTTATATGTGTGCACCCCTTTGCTGT
CCCTGCGCACCCCTTTGCTGTCCCTGCGCACCCCTTTGCTGTCCCTGCGCACCCCTTTGCTGTCCCTGCC
AACCAGAAGAGACCTGTGCTTCACTCCTCAGGTGCAGGCTGCCTATCAGAAGGTGGTGGCTGGTGTGGCC
AATGCCCTGGCTCACAAATACCACTGAGATCTTTTTCCCTCTGCCAAAAATTATGGGGACATCATGAAGC
CCCTTGAGCATCTGACTTCTGGCTAATAAAGGAAATTTATTTTCATTGCAATAGTGTGTTGGAATTTTTT
GTGTCTCTCACTCGGAAGGACATATGGGAGGGCAAATCATTTAAAACATCAGAATGAGTATTTGGTTTAG
AGTTTGGCAACATATGCCCATATGCTGGCTGCCATGAACAAAGGTTGGCTATAAAGAGGTCATCAGTATA
TGAAACAGCCCCCTGCTGTCCATTCCTTATTCCATAGAAAAGCCTTGACTTGAGGTTAGATTTTTTTTAT
ATTTTGTTTTGTGTTATTTTTTTCTTTAACATCCCTAAAATTTTCCTTACATGTTTTACTAGCCAGATTT
TTCCTCCTCTCCTGACTACTCCCAGTCATAGCTGTCCCTCTTCTCTTATGGAGATCCCGAGCGGTGCGTT
TTTATGCTTGTAGTATTGTATAATGTTTTTAAGATCCAAGCTTCTGACCTCTTCTCTTCCTCCCACAGGG
CCTCGAGACAATTGCATCGATGGTACCAGTGAAAGTCTGCAATGAATTCGAGTTGGCGCGCCTGTCATTC
TAAATCTCTCTTTCAGCCTAAAGCTTTTTCCCCGTATCCCCCCAGGTGTCTGCAGGCTCAAAGAGCAGCG
AGAAGCGTTCAGAGGAAAGCGATCCCGTGCCACCTTCCCCGTGCCCGGGCTGTCCCCGCACGCTGCCGGC
TCGGGGATGCGGGGGGAGCGCCGGACCGGAGCGGAGCCCCGGGCGGCTCGCTGCTGCCCCCTAGCGGGGG
AGGGACGTAATTACATCCCTGGGGGCTTTGGGAGGGGGCTGTCCCCGTGAGCTCCCAGGCGCGCCTGTCA
TTCTAAATCTCTCTTTCAGCCTAAAGCTTTTTCCCCGTATCCCCCCAGGTGTCTGCAGGCTCAAAGAGCA
GCGAGAAGCGTTCAGAGGAAAGCGATCCCGTGCCACCTTCCCCGTGCCCGGGCTGTCCCCGCACGCTGCC
GGCTCGGGGATGCGGGGGGAGCGCCGGACCGGAGCGGAGCCCCGGGCGGCTCGCTGCTGCCCCCTAGCGG
GGGAGGGACGTAATTACATCCCTGGGGGCTTTGGGGGGGGGCTGTCCCCGTGAGCTCCCAGGCGCGCCAA
CTCGGTACCGTATCGATGTCGACGTTAACGCTAGTGATATCAACTTTGTATAGAAAAGTTGGCTCCGAAT
TCGCCCTTGACAGCAGAGATCCAGTTTGGTTAATTAATTGGCTCCGGTGCCCGTCAGTGGGCAGAGCGCA
CATCGCCCACAGTCCCCGAGAAGTTGTGGGGAGGGGTCGGCAATTGAACCGGTGCCTAGAGAAGGTGGCG
CGGGGTAAACTGGGAAAGTGATGTCGTGTACTGGCTCCGCCTTTTTCCCGAGGGTGGGGGAGAACCGTAT
ATAAGTGCAGTAGTCGCCGTGAACGTTCTTTTTCGCAACGGGTTTGCCGCCAGAACACAGGTAAGTGCCG
TGTGTGGTTCCCGCGGGCCTGGCCTCTTTACGGGTTATGGCCCTTGCGTGCCTTGAATTACTTCCACCTG
GCTGCAGTACGTGATTCTTGATCCCGAGCTTCGGGTTGGAAGTGGGTGGGAGAGTTCGAGGCCTTGCGCT
TAAGGAGCCCCTTCGCCTCGTGCTTGAGTTGAGGCCTGGCCTGGGCGCTGGGGCCGCCGCGTGCGAATCT
GGTGGCACCTTCGCGCCTGTCTCGCTGCTTTCGATAAGTCTCTAGCCATTTAAAATTTTTGATGACCTGC
TGCGACGCTTTTTTTCTGGCAAGATAGTCTTGTAAATGCGGGCCAAGATCTGCACACTGGTATTTCGGTT
TTTGGGGCCGCGGGCGGCGACGGGGCCCGTGCGTCCCAGCGCACATGTTCGGCGAGGCGGGGCCTGCGAG
CGCGGCCACCGAGAATCGGACGGGGGTAGTCTCAAGCTGGCCGGCCTGCTCTGGTGCCTGGCCTCGCGCC
GCCGTGTATCGCCCCGCCCTGGGCGGCAAGGCTGGCCCGGTCGGCACCAGTTGCGTGAGCGGAAAGATGG
CCGCTTCCCGGCCCTGCTGCAGGGAGCTCAAAATGGAGGACGCGGCGCTCGGGAGAGCGGGCGGGTGAGT
CACCCACACAAAGGAAAAGGGCCTTTCCGTCCTCAGCCGTCGCTTCATGTGACTCCACGGAGTACCGGGC
GCCGTCCAGGCACCTCGATTAGTTCTCGAGCTTTTGGAGTACGTCGTCTTTAGGTTGGGGGGAGGGGTTT
TATGCGATGGAGTTTCCCCACACTGAGTGGGTGGAGACTGAAGTTAGGCCAGCTTGGCACTTGATGTAAT
TCTCCTTGGAATTTGCCCTTTTTGAGTTTGGATCTTGGTTCATTCTCAAGCCTCAGACAGTGGTTCAAAG
TTTTTTTCTTCCATTTCAGGTGTCGTGAGAAGGGCGAATTCGACCCAAGTTTGTACAAAAAAGCAGGCTC
GCCACCATGGTGAGCAAGGGCGAGGAGCTGTTCACCGGGGTGGTGCCCATCCTGGTCGAGCTGGACGGCG
ACGTAAACGGCCACAAGTTCAGCGTGAGGGGCGAGGGCGAGGGCGATGCCACCAACGGCAAGCTGACCCT
GAAGTTCATCTGCACCACCGGCAAGCTGCCCGTGCCCTGGCCCACCCTCGTGACCACCCTGAGCCACGGC
GTGCAGTGCTTCGCCCGCTACCCCGACCACATGAAGCAGCACGACTTCTTCAAGTCCGCCATGCCCGAAG
GCTACGTCCAGGAGCGCACCATCTTCTTCAAGGACGACGGCACCTACAAGACCCGCGCCGAGGTGAAGTT
CGAGGGCGACACCCTAGTGAACCGCATCGAGCTGAAGGGCGTCGACTTCAAGGAGGACGGCAACATCCTG
GGGCACAAGCTGGAGTACAACTTCAACAGCCACAACATCTATATCATGGCCGTCAAGCAGAAGAACGGCA
TCAAGGTGAACTTCAAGATCCGCCACAACGTGGAGGACGGCAGCGTGCAGCTCGCCGACCACTACCAGCA
GAACACCCCCATCGGCGACGGCCCCGTGCTGCTGCCCGACAGCCACTACCTGAGCACCCAGTCCGTGCTG
AGCAAAGACCCCAACGAGAAGCGCGATCACATGGTCCTGCTGGAGTTCCGCACCGCCGCCGGGATCACTC
TCGGCATGGACGAGCTGTACAAGTAATACCACCCAGCTTTCTTGTACAAAGTGGTACGCGTGAATTCACT
CCTCAGGTGCAGGCTGCCTATCAGAAGGTGGTGGCTGGTGTGGCCAATGCCCTGGCTCACAAATACCACT
GAGATCTTTTTCCCTCTGCCAAAAATTATGGGGACATCATGAAGCCCCTTGAGCATCTGACTTCTGGCTA
ATAAAGGAAATTTATTTTCATTGCAATAGTGTGTTGGAATTTTTTGTGTCTCTCACTCGGAAGGACATAT
GGGAGGGCAAATCATTTAAAACATCAGAATGAGTATTTGGTTTAGAGTTTGGCAACATATGCCCATATGC
TGGCTGCCATGAACAAAGGTTGGCTATAAAGAGGTCATCAGTATATGAAACAGCCCCCTGCTGTCCATTC
CTTATTCCATAGAAAAGCCTTGACTTGAGGTTAGATTTTTTTTATATTTTGTTTTGTGTTATTTTTTTCT
TTAACATCCCTAAAATTTTCCTTACATGTTTTACTAGCCAGATTTTTCCTCCTCTCCTGACTACTCCCAG
TCATAGCTGTCCCTCTTCTCTTATGGAGATCCCTCGACCTGCAGCCCAAGCTTGGCGTAATCATGGTCAT
AGCTGTTTCCTGTGTGAAATTGTTATCCGCTCACAATTCCACACAACATACGAGCCGGAAGCATAAAGTG
TAAAGCCTGGGGTGCCTAATGAGTGAGCTAACTCACATTAATTGCGTTGCGCTCACTGCCCGCTTTCCAG
TCGGGAAACCTGTCGTGCCAGCGGATCGACAGTACTAAGCTTGGTCTAATACCCAATCTCTCGTCTTATC
CAGATGTTTTATACGCCTCTGGCCCGTGTCTCAAAATCTCTGATGTTACATTGCACAAGATAAAATAATA
TCATCATGAACAATAAAACTGTCTGCTTACATAAACAGTAATACAAGGGGTGTTATGAGCCATATTCAAC
GGGAAACGTCGAGGCCGCGATTAAATTCCAACATGGATGCTGATTTATATGGGTATAAATGGGCTCGCGA
TAATGTCGGGCAATCAGGTGCGACAATCTATCGCTTGTATGGGAAGCCCGATGCGCCAGAGTTGTTTCTG
AAACATGGCAAAGGTAGCGTTGCCAATGATGTTACAGATGAGATGGTCAGACTAAACTGGCTGACGGAAT
TTATGCCTCTTCCGACCATCAAGCATTTTATCCGTACTCCTGATGATGCATGGTTACTCACCACTGCGAT
CCCCGGAAAAACAGCATTCCAGGTATTAGAAGAATATCCTGATTCAGGTGAAAATATTGTTGATGCGCTG
GCAGTGTTCCTGCGCCGGTTGCATTCGATTCCTGTTTGTAATTGTCCTTTTAACAGCGATCGCGTATTTC
GTCTCGCTCAGGCGCAATCACGAATGAATAACGGTTTGGTTGATGCGAGTGATTTTGATGACGAGCGTAA
TGGCTGGCCTGTTGAACAAGTCTGGAAAGAAATGCATAAACTTTTGCCATTCTCACCGGATTCAGTCGTC
ACTCATGGTGATTTCTCACTTGATAACCTTATTTTTGACGAGGGGAAATTAATAGGTTGTATTGATGTTG
GACGAGTCGGAATCGCAGACCGATACCAGGATCTTGCCATCCTATGGAACTGCCTCGGTGAGTTTTCTCC
TTCATTACAGAAACGGCTTTTTCAAAAATATGGTATTGATAATCCTGATATGAATAAATTGCAGTTTCAT
TTGATGCTCGATGAGTTTTTCTAATCAGAATTGGTTAATTGGTTGTAACACTGGCAGAGCATTACGCTGA
CTTGACGGGACGGCGCAAGCTCATGACCAAAATCCCTTAACGTGAGTTACGCGTCGTTCCACTGAGCGTC
AGAGGTATCACTAGTATTACAGAGGTAAGTTATAACAGTCGCCTAACCC
Features (pLannotate 1.2.2; 28 found; start..end, strand, type, name):
     87..675     -  rep_origin     ori: high-copy-number ColE1/pMB1/pBR322/pUC origin of replication
    846..1706    -  CDS            AmpR: β-lactamase; bla; confers resistance to ampicillin, carbenicillin, and related antibiotics
   1707..1778    -  promoter       AmpR promoter: bla
   1857..2456    +  CDS            PuroR: puromycin N-acetyltransferase; pac from Streptomyces alboniger; confers resistance to puromycin
   2461..2541    +  CDS            HBB (fragment): HBB_PONPY - Experimental evidence at transcript level: Swiss-Prot protein existence level 2. Involved in oxygen transport from the lung to the various peripheral tissues. From Pongo pygmaeus (Bornean orangutan).
   2612..2667    +  polyA_signal   β-globin poly(A) signal: rabbit β-globin polyadenylation signal (Gil and Proudfoot, 1987)
   3646..3666    +  protein_bind   attB4: mutant version of attB; core recombination site for the Gateway® BP reaction BP Clonase™
   3734..3945    +  promoter       EF-1α core promoter: core promoter for human elongation factor EF-1α
   3946..4884    +  intron         EF-1α intron A: intron upstream of the start codon of human EF-1α
   4911..4931    +  protein_bind   attB1: mutant version of attB; core recombination site for the Gateway® BP reaction BP Clonase™
   4951..5646    +  CDS            mKate2: mKate2 is a basic (constitutively fluorescent) red fluorescent protein published in 2009, derived from Entacmaea quadricolor. It is reported to be a rapidly-maturing monomer with moderate acid sensitivity.
   5666..5690    -  protein_bind   attB2: mutant version of attB; recombination site for the Gateway® BP reaction BP Clonase™
   5830..5904    +  CDS            HBB (fragment): HBB_PONPY - Experimental evidence at transcript level: Swiss-Prot protein existence level 2. Involved in oxygen transport from the lung to the various peripheral tissues. From Pongo pygmaeus (Bornean orangutan).
   5975..6030    +  polyA_signal   β-globin poly(A) signal: rabbit β-globin polyadenylation signal (Gil and Proudfoot, 1987)
   6414..6439    +  misc_feature   SA: splice acceptor site
   7111..7131    +  protein_bind   attB4: mutant version of attB; core recombination site for the Gateway® BP reaction BP Clonase™
   7199..7410    +  promoter       EF-1α core promoter: core promoter for human elongation factor EF-1α
   7411..8349    +  intron         EF-1α intron A: intron upstream of the start codon of human EF-1α
   8376..8396    +  protein_bind   attB1: mutant version of attB; core recombination site for the Gateway® BP reaction BP Clonase™
   8407..9123    +  CDS            EBFP2: EBFP2 is a basic (constitutively fluorescent) blue fluorescent protein published in 2007, derived from Aequorea victoria. It is reported to be a rapidly-maturing monomer with moderate acid sensitivity.
   9131..9155    -  protein_bind   attB2: mutant version of attB; recombination site for the Gateway® BP reaction BP Clonase™
   9159..9239    +  CDS            HBB (fragment): HBB_PONPY - Experimental evidence at transcript level: Swiss-Prot protein existence level 2. Involved in oxygen transport from the lung to the various peripheral tissues. From Pongo pygmaeus (Bornean orangutan).
   9310..9365    +  polyA_signal   β-globin poly(A) signal: rabbit β-globin polyadenylation signal (Gil and Proudfoot, 1987)
   9748..9770    -  protein_bind   lac operator (fragment): The lac repressor binds to the lac operator to inhibit transcription in E. coli. This inhibition can be relieved by adding lactose or isopropyl-β-D-thiogalactopyranoside (IPTG). lac repressor encoded by lacI
   9774..9804    -  promoter       lac promoter: promoter for the E. coli lac operon
   9819..9840    -  protein_bind   CAP binding site: CAP binding activates transcription in the presence of cAMP. E. coli catabolite activator protein
   9853..9892    -  CDS            lacI (fragment): lac repressor; lacI; The lac repressor binds to the lac operator to inhibit transcription in E. coli. This inhibition can be relieved by adding lactose or isopropyl-β-D-thiogalactopyranoside (IPTG).
  10065..10874   +  CDS            KanR: aminoglycoside phosphotransferase; aph(3')-Ia; confers resistance to kanamycin in bacteria or G418 (Geneticin®) in eukaryotes
