[The description below was written by a language model from this plasmid's Addgene catalogue record and pLannotate feature annotations shown in this document.]
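Description:
LSB-hsa-miR-211-3p is a mammalian expression and synthetic biology plasmid of about 11 kb, built on the Low Sensor Backbone (LSB) and designed as a two-colour fluorescent sensor of microRNA activity. It replicates in E. coli from a high-copy ColE1/pUC-type origin and carries both an ampicillin resistance gene (β-lactamase with its own promoter) and a kanamycin resistance gene (aph(3')-Ia), so it is maintained under dual selection. A puromycin N-acetyltransferase coding sequence followed by a rabbit β-globin polyadenylation signal is also present for selection in mammalian cells. No promoter for it is annotated in the feature table.

The payload consists of two parallel transcription units with the same architecture. Each has the human EF-1α core promoter with EF-1α intron A, a fluorescent protein coding sequence flanked by Gateway attB1 and attB2 recombination scars (with attB4 upstream of the promoter), and a β-globin 3' region with its poly(A) signal. One unit expresses the red protein mKate2 and the other the blue protein EBFP2. According to the record, a target site for human miR-211-3p sits in the 3' UTR of the mKate2 transcript. The site itself is not annotated, though there is unannotated space between attB2 and the β-globin sequence in that unit. When miR-211-3p is active in transfected cells, mKate2 output is repressed while EBFP2 serves as an unregulated internal reference, so the ratio of red to blue fluorescence reports miRNA activity.

The depositor notes that the repeated poly(A) elements make the plasmid inherently unstable. They also note small insertions flanking the puromycin coding region in the physical plasmid relative to the deposited sequence, which are said not to affect puromycin selection.
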