Addgene plasmid #103348: LSB-hsa-miR-211-3p
Purpose: Used to sense miRNA activity using fluorescence based tools. hsa-miR-211-3p target in 3' UTR of of mKate. miRNA activity can be measured by the repression of mKate2 relative to EBFP2 fluorescent proteins . Plasmid is inherently unstable; please see Depositor Comments
Depositing lab: Ron Weiss. Depositing organization: Massachusetts Institute of Technology. Publication: A mixed antagonistic/synergistic miRNA repression model enables accurate predictions of multi-input miRNA sensor activity. Gam JJ, Babb J, Weiss R. Nat Commun. 2018 Jun 22;9(1):2430. doi: 10.1038/s41467-018-04575-0. PubMed 29934631.
Backbone
  Vector backbone: Low Sensor Backbone (LSB)
  Vector type: Mammalian Expression, Synthetic Biology
Growth in bacteria
  Bacterial resistance: Ampicillin and Kanamycin, 100 & 50 μg/mL
  Growth temperature: 30°C
  Growth strain: NEB Stable
  Copy number: High Copy
Gene/Insert
  Gene/Insert name: hsa-miR-211-3p target
  Species: H. sapiens (human)
  Entrez Gene: MIR211 (a.k.a. MIRN211, mir-211)
  Promoter: EF-1a
  Cloning method: Gibson Cloning
Terms and licenses: Academic/Nonprofit Terms; Industry Terms: Not Available to Industry
Depositor comments: Please note that this plasmid is inherently unstable due to a repeating poly A element. We recommend performing a diagnostic digest on multiple colonies upon receipt. The depositors would like to note the presence of several discrepancies between the depositor sequence and physical plasmid sequence. In particular, the sequences upstream and downstream of the puromycin coding region have 10 bp insertions which do not affect the ability to perform puromycin selection. The sequences for those regions within the physical plasmids are as follows: Upstream of Puro: GAATTCGACCGCCTGTCTCAAGGTGCCACC; Downstream of Puro: GCTTTGAGACTACGCGTGAATTCACTCCTC.
How to cite: LSB-hsa-miR-211-3p was a gift from Ron Weiss (Addgene plasmid # 103348 ; http://n2t.net/addgene:103348 ; RRID:Addgene_103348)
