>Addgene plasmid #103348 | LSB-hsa-miR-211-3p | depositor partial sequence | sequence record 195746 | hsa-miR-211-3p target
GCACCCCTTTGCTGTCCCTGC
