>Addgene plasmid #103348 | LSB-hsa-miR-211-3p | addgene partial sequence | sequence record 272205 | mKate2-F 5'-ACCCGCTAAGAACCTCAAGA-3'
TCAAGGAGGCCGACAAAGAGACATACGTCGAGCAGCACGAGGTGGCTGTGGCCAGATACTGCGACCTCCC
TAGCAAACTGGGGCACAAACTTAATTGAGAATTCTACCACCCAGCTTTCTTGTACAAAGTGGTACGTCTC
AAGACCAGAGGTCTCTGCTTATATGTGTGCACCCCTTTGCTGTCCCTGCGCACCCCTTTGCTGTCCCTGC
GCACCCCTTTGCTGTCCCTGCGCACCCCTTTGCTGTCCCTGCCAACCA
